Addgene plasmid #172364: pAAV-mDLX-TVA-2A-N2cG
Purpose: Targeting envA-pseodotyped RVdG-CVS-N2c vectors for specific retrograde labeling from inhibitory neurons
Depositing lab: Yoav Ben-Simon & Peter Jonas. Depositing organization: Institute of Science and Technology Austria (I.S.T. Austria). Publication: Fast, high-throughput production of improved rabies viral vectors for specific, efficient and versatile transsynaptic retrograde labeling. Sumser A, Joesch M, Jonas P, Ben-Simon Y. Elife. 2022 Aug 30;11:e79848. doi: 10.7554/eLife.79848. PubMed 36040301.
Backbone
  Vector backbone: AAV2
  Backbone size w/o insert (bp): 4732
  Vector type: Mammalian Expression, AAV
Growth in bacteria
  Bacterial resistance: Ampicillin, 100 μg/mL
  Growth temperature: 37°C
  Growth strain: NEB Stable
  Copy number: High Copy
Gene/Insert
  Gene/Insert name: TVA + B19-N2cG
  Species: Other
  Insert size (bp): 2181
  Promoter: mDLX
  Cloning method: Restriction Enzyme; 5′ cloning site Unknown (unknown if destroyed); 3′ cloning site Unknown (unknown if destroyed)
Terms and licenses: Academic/Nonprofit Terms; Industry Terms: Not Available to Industry
Depositor comments: Please visit https://doi.org/10.1101/2021.12.23.474014 for bioRxiv preprint.
How to cite: pAAV-mDLX-TVA-2A-N2cG was a gift from Yoav Ben-Simon & Peter Jonas (Addgene plasmid # 172364 ; http://n2t.net/addgene:172364 ; RRID:Addgene_172364)
