[The description below was written by a language model from this plasmid's Addgene catalogue record and pLannotate feature annotations shown in this document.]
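Description:
pAAV-mDLX-TVA-2A-N2cG is an AAV2-based transfer plasmid for mammalian expression, designed as a helper vector for monosynaptic rabies tracing from inhibitory neurons. It is maintained in bacteria as a high-copy plasmid through a ColE1/pUC-type origin with ampicillin selection (AmpR with its own promoter), and it also carries an f1 phage origin. The expression cassette lies between AAV2 inverted terminal repeats, which direct replication and packaging of the intervening DNA into AAV particles. In the feature table the downstream ITR is annotated in full, whereas the upstream one is detected only as short fragments.

According to the catalogue entry, the payload is driven by the mDLX promoter, an enhancer-based element used to restrict expression to forebrain GABAergic interneurons. This promoter is not itself annotated in the feature table, but would fall in the unannotated stretch upstream of a chimeric β-globin/immunoglobulin intron that precedes the coding region. The roughly 2.2 kb insert encodes TVA, the avian receptor for subgroup A retroviral envelope (matched here to the quail homologue), followed by a rabies virus glycoprotein. The plasmid name indicates that a 2A self-cleaving peptide links the two, so that both proteins are produced from one transcript. The glycoprotein is named N2cG in the title but "B19-N2cG" in the insert field, and the record does not explain this difference. A WPRE and an SV40 polyadenylation signal follow to enhance transcript stability and processing.

In use, TVA makes the transduced interneurons permissive to EnvA-pseudotyped, G-deleted CVS-N2c rabies vectors. The supplied glycoprotein complements the deleted virus, allowing it to spread retrogradely to presynaptic partners and so label inputs to inhibitory neurons specifically.
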