Features (pLannotate 1.2.2; 18 found; start..end, strand, type, name):
     12..39      +  repeat_region  AAV2 ITR (fragment): inverted terminal repeat of adeno-associated virus serotype 2 inverted
     68..95      +  repeat_region  AAV2 ITR (fragment): inverted terminal repeat of adeno-associated virus serotype 2 inverted
    686..715     -  misc_feature   MCS (fragment): pBluescript multiple cloning site
    849..981     +  intron         chimeric intron: chimera between introns from human β-globin and immunoglobulin heavy chain genes
   1029..1457    +  CDS            RSVR_COTJA (fragment): Experimental evidence at protein level: Swiss-Prot protein existence level 1. Responsible for susceptibility to the retrovirus subgroup A Rous sarcoma virus. From Coturnix japonica (Japanese quail) (Coturnix coturnix japonica).
   1635..3206    +  CDS            G: GLYCO_RABVR - Experimental evidence at protein level: Swiss-Prot protein existence level 1. Attaches the virus to host cellular receptor, inducing endocytosis of the virion. In the endosome, the acidic pH induces conformational changes in the glycoprotein trimer, which trigger fusion between virus and cell membrane. There is convincing in vitro evidence that the muscular form of the nicotinic acetylcholine receptor (nAChR), the neuronal cell adhesion molecule (NCAM), and the p75 neurotrophin receptor (p75NTR) bind glycoprotein and thereby facilitate rabies virus entry into cells (By similarity
   3241..3266    +  misc_feature   MCS (fragment): pBluescript multiple cloning site
   3266..3854    +  misc_feature   WPRE: woodchuck hepatitis virus posttranscriptional regulatory element
   3917..4000    +  CDS            large T antigen (fragment): large T antigen from SV40 (simian virus 40)
   4023..4104    +  polyA_signal   SV40 poly(A) signal: SV40 polyadenylation signal
   4183..4323    +  repeat_region  AAV2 ITR: inverted terminal repeat of adeno-associated virus serotype 2 inverted
   4328..4379    -  misc_feature   bom (fragment): basis of mobility region from pBR322
   4398..4853    +  rep_origin     f1 ori (sequence partly withheld): f1 bacteriophage origin of replication; arrow indicates direction of (+) strand synthesis
   4854..4903    -  misc_feature   bom (fragment): basis of mobility region from pBR322
   5005..5040    -  CDS            rop (fragment): Rop protein, which maintains plasmids at low copy number; rop
   5135..5239    +  promoter       AmpR promoter: bla
   5240..6100    +  CDS            AmpR: β-lactamase; bla; confers resistance to ampicillin, carbenicillin, and related antibiotics
   6271..6859    +  rep_origin     ori: high-copy-number ColE1/pMB1/pBR322/pUC origin of replication
>Addgene plasmid #172364 | pAAV-mDLX-TVA-2A-N2cG | addgene full sequence | sequence record 338887 | Addgene NGS Result
CCTGCAGGCAGCTGCGCGCTCGCTCGCTCACTGAGGCCGCCCGGGCGTCGGGCGACCTTTGGTCGCCCGG
CCTCAGTGAGCGAGCGAGCGCGCAGAGAGGGAGTGGCCAACTCCATCACTAGGGGTTCCTGCGGCCGCAC
GCGTTTAATTAAGAATTCTATACACTCACAGTGGTTTGGCATATATTTGGTGAAATTTTTTAAGGAAAAA
TTAGTGTTGGTTTCGATATATGGTAGCTTTTTCTCTAACATAATTTGAATAATTCAGCAAAGCCCTACTA
CCAGCTGTACTTCTGCAGCCTCTTCCATTCTTTCCAGCATTATAATTTTGGTTAATTTTCAATTTTAGGT
CCTACGTCTCTGCAATTTGTGTATGAATAACAGAATAATTTCCCTCTTTTGTTTCGCCTTTCCTGTTCCT
GAATCTAAATAAAGATGGCTTTTTAGTATTAAAAGTGGAAGAAAATTACAGGTAATTATCTTTGACGGTA
AAAACGCTGTAATCAGCGGGCTACATGAAAAATTACTCTAATTATGGCTGCATTTAAGAGAATGGAAAAA
AACCTTCTTGTGGATAAAAACCTTAAATTGTCCCCAATGTCTGCTTCAAATTGGATGGCACTGCAGCTGG
AGGCTTTGTTCAGAATTGATCCTGGGGAGCTACGAACCCAAAGTTTCACAGTAGGAAGCTTGATATCGAA
TTCCTGCAGCCCGGGCTGGGCATAAAAGTCAGGGCAGAGCCATCTATTGCTTACATTTGCTTCTAGCCTG
CAGGTCGAGGAGCGCAGCCTTCCAGAAGCAGAGCGCGGCGCCTTAAGCTGCAGAAGTTGGTCGTGAGGCA
CTGGGCAGGTAAGTATCAAGGTTACAAGACAGGTTTAAGGAGACCAATAGAAACTGGGCTTGTCGAGACA
GAGAAGACTCTTGCGTTTCTGATAGGCACCTATTGGTCTTACTGACATCCACTTTGCCTTTCTCTCCACA
GGTGTCCACTCCCAGTTCAATTACAGCTCTTAAGAAACTAGTGCCACCATGGCGCGGCTGCTGCCCGCGC
TGCTGCTGCTGCTGCTGCCCGGTAACGTGACCGGTAACGGGTCCGGTAACGGTTCTTTGTCCCGTTGCCC
CCCCGGTCAGTTCCGCTGCTCGGAGCCGCCCGGTGCCCACGGGGAGTGTTACCCGCAGGACTGGCTGTGC
GACGGACACCCCGACTGCGACGACGGGCGGGACGAGTGGGGCTGCGGGACCAGCGCGATCCCCGCGGTGC
CCACGGACAACGGCACAGAGGCTCCCACTGCCCCTGCTCCTGGACGTGCTCTGCCAGCCAGGAATCACGG
CCGCATGTGGATGCTGATCACTGCAGTGCTCCTGTGCTGCCTGGTAGCTGTGGGTGGTATCGCTGCATGG
GGGAAGTCCAAAGCAAAAAGCAGGTCTGACATCTTCAGTCTTGAAAGCGCATCCAAGGGGGGTGGGTTCG
AACCGGGCAGCACCGGCGATTATAAGGATCATGATGGTGATTATAAGGATCATGATATCGACTACAAAGA
CGATGACGACAAGTTCGAAGACAACGGAAGCGGAGCCACTAACTTCTCCCTGTTGAAACAAGCAGGGGAT
GTCGAAGAGAATCCCGGGCCAACCATGGTTCCTCAGGTTCTTTTGTTTGTACTCCTTCTGGGTTTTTCGT
TGTGTTTCGGGAAGTTCCCCATTTACACGATACCAGACGAACTTGGTCCCTGGAGCCCTATTGACATACA
CCATCTCAGCTGTCCAAATAACCTGGTTGTGGAGGATGAAGGATGTACCAACCTGTCCGAGTTCTCCTAC
ATGGAACTCAAAGTGGGATACATCTCAGCCATCAAAGTGAACGGGTTCACTTGCACAGGTGTTGTGACAG
AGGCAGAGACCTACACCAACTTTGTTGGTTATGTCACAACCACATTCAAGAGAAAGCATTTCCGCCCCAC
CCCAGACGCATGTAGAGCCGCGTATAACTGGAAGATGGCCGGTGACCCCAGATATGAAGAGTCCCTACAC
AATCCATACCCCGACTACCACTGGCTTCGAACTGTAAGAACCACCAAAGAGTCCCTCATTATCATATCCC
CAAGTGTGACAGATTTGGACCCATATGACAAATCCCTTCACTCAAGGGTCTTCCCTGGCGGAAAGTGCTC
AGGAATAACGGTGTCCTCTACCTACTGCTCAACTAACCATGATTACACCATTTGGATGCCCGAGAATCCG
AGACCAAGGACACCTTGTGACATTTTTACCAATAGCAGAGGGAAGAGAGCATCCAACGGGAACAAGACTT
GCGGCTTTGTGGATGAAAGAGGCCTGTATAAGTCTCTAAAAGGAGCATGCAGGCTCAAGTTATGTGGAGT
TCTTGGACTTAGACTTATGGATGGAACATGGGTCGCGATGCAAACATCAGATGAGACCAAATGGTGCCCT
CCAGATCAGTTGGTGAATTTGCACGACTTTCGCTCAGACGAGATTGAGCATCTCGTTGTGGAGGAGTTAG
TCAAGAAAAGAGAGGAATGTCTGGACGCATTAGAGTCCATCATGACCACCAAGTCAGTAAGTTTCAGACG
TCTCAGTCACCTGAGAAAACTTGTCCCAGGGTTTGGAAAAGCATATACCATATTCAACAAAACCTTGATG
GAGGCTGATGCTCACTACAAGTCAGTCCGGACCTGGAATGAGATCATCCCCTCAAAAGGGTGTTTGAAAG
TTGGAGGAAGGTGCCATCCTCATGTGAACGGGGTGTTTTTCAATGGTATAATATTAGGGCCTGACGACCA
TGTCCTAATCCCAGAGATGCAATCATCCCTCCTCCAGCAACATATGGAGTTGTTGGAATCTTCAGTTATC
CCCCTGATGCACCCCCTGGCAGACCCTTCTACAGTTTTCAAAGAAGGTGATGAGGCTGAGGATTTTGTTG
AAGTTCACCTCCCCGATGTGTACAAACAGATCTCAGGGGTTGACCTGGGTCTCCCGAACTGGGGAAAGTA
TGTATTGATGACTGCAGGGGCCATGATTGGCCTGGTGTTGATATTTTCCCTAATGACATGGTGCAGAAGA
GCCAATCGACCAGAATCGAAACAACGCAGTTTTGGAGGGACAGGGGGGAATGTGTCAGTCACTTCCCAAA
GCGGAAAAGTCATACCTTCATGGGAATCATATAAGAGTGGAGGTGAGATCAGACTGTAAGATGTACAAGT
AAGGCGCGCCACCCCTGCAGGGAATTCGATATCAAGCTTATCGATAATCAACCTCTGGATTACAAAATTT
GTGAAAGATTGACTGGTATTCTTAACTATGTTGCTCCTTTTACGCTATGTGGATACGCTGCTTTAATGCC
TTTGTATCATGCTATTGCTTCCCGTATGGCTTTCATTTTCTCCTCCTTGTATAAATCCTGGTTGCTGTCT
CTTTATGAGGAGTTGTGGCCCGTTGTCAGGCAACGTGGCGTGGTGTGCACTGTGTTTGCTGACGCAACCC
CCACTGGTTGGGGCATTGCCACCACCTGTCAGCTCCTTTCCGGGACTTTCGCTTTCCCCCTCCCTATTGC
CACGGCGGAACTCATCGCCGCCTGCCTTGCCCGCTGCTGGACAGGGGCTCGGCTGTTGGGCACTGACAAT
TCCGTGGTGTTGTCGGGGAAATCATCGTCCTTTCCTTGGCTGCTCGCCTATGTTGCCACCTGGATTCTGC
GCGGGACGTCCTTCTGCTACGTCCCTTCGGCCCTCAATCCAGCGGACCTTCCTTCCCGCGGCCTGCTGCC
GGCTCTGCGGCCTCTTCCGCGTCTTCGCCTTCGCCCTCAGACGAGTCGGATCTCCCTTTGGGCCGCCTCC
CCGCATCGATACCGAGCGCTGCTCGAGAGATCTGTGATAGCGGCCATCAAGCTGGCCGCGACTCTAGATC
ATAATCAGCCATACCACATTTGTAGAGGTTTTACTTGCTTTAAAAAACCTCCCACACCTCCCCCTGAACC
TGAAACATAAAATGAATGCAATTGTTGTTGTTAACTTGTTTATTGCAGCTTATAATGGTTACAAATAAAG
CAATAGCATCACAAATTTCACAAATAAAGCATTTTTTTCACTGCATTCTAGTTGTGGTTTGTCCAAACTC
ATCAATGTATCAGCTTATCGATACCGCATGCACGTGCGGACCGAGCGGCCGCAGGAACCCCTAGTGATGG
AGTTGGCCACTCCCTCTCTGCGCGCTCGCTCGCTCACTGAGGCCGGGCGACCAAAGGTCGCCCGACGCCC
GGGCTTTGCCCGGGCGGCCTCAGTGAGCGAGCGAGCGCGCAGCTGCCTGCAGGGGCGCCTGATGCGGTAT
TTTCTCCTTACGCATCTGTGCGGTATTTCACACCGCATA
[95 nt withheld, positions 4380-4474]
T
[46 nt withheld, positions 4476-4521]
C
[141 nt withheld, positions 4523-4663]
CCTTTGACGTTGGAGTCCACGTTCTTT
[37 nt withheld, positions 4691-4727]
ACTCTATCTCGGGCTATTCTTTTGATTTATAAGGGATTTTGCCGATTTCGGTCTATTGGTTAAAAAATGA
GCTGATTTAACAAAAATTTAACGCGAATTTTAACAAAATATTAACGTTTACAATTTTATGGTGCACTCTC
AGTACAATCTGCTCTGATGCCGCATAGTTAAGCCAGCCCCGACACCCGCCAACACCCGCTGACGCGCCCT
GACGGGCTTGTCTGCTCCCGGCATCCGCTTACAGACAAGCTGTGACCGTCTCCGGGAGCTGCATGTGTCA
GAGGTTTTCACCGTCATCACCGAAACGCGCGAGACGAAAGGGCCTCGTGATACGCCTATTTTTATAGGTT
AATGTCATGATAATAATGGTTTCTTAGACGTCAGGTGGCACTTTTCGGGGAAATGTGCGCGGAACCCCTA
TTTGTTTATTTTTCTAAATACATTCAAATATGTATCCGCTCATGAGACAATAACCCTGATAAATGCTTCA
ATAATATTGAAAAAGGAAGAGTATGAGTATTCAACATTTCCGTGTCGCCCTTATTCCCTTTTTTGCGGCA
TTTTGCCTTCCTGTTTTTGCTCACCCAGAAACGCTGGTGAAAGTAAAAGATGCTGAAGATCAGTTGGGTG
CACGAGTGGGTTACATCGAACTGGATCTCAACAGCGGTAAGATCCTTGAGAGTTTTCGCCCCGAAGAACG
TTTTCCAATGATGAGCACTTTTAAAGTTCTGCTATGTGGCGCGGTATTATCCCGTATTGACGCCGGGCAA
GAGCAACTCGGTCGCCGCATACACTATTCTCAGAATGACTTGGTTGAGTACTCACCAGTCACAGAAAAGC
ATCTTACGGATGGCATGACAGTAAGAGAATTATGCAGTGCTGCCATAACCATGAGTGATAACACTGCGGC
CAACTTACTTCTGACAACGATCGGAGGACCGAAGGAGCTAACCGCTTTTTTGCACAACATGGGGGATCAT
GTAACTCGCCTTGATCGTTGGGAACCGGAGCTGAATGAAGCCATACCAAACGACGAGCGTGACACCACGA
TGCCTGTAGCAATGGCAACAACGTTGCGCAAACTATTAACTGGCGAACTACTTACTCTAGCTTCCCGGCA
ACAATTAATAGACTGGATGGAGGCGGATAAAGTTGCAGGACCACTTCTGCGCTCGGCCCTTCCGGCTGGC
TGGTTTATTGCTGATAAATCTGGAGCCGGTGAGCGTGGGTCTCGCGGTATCATTGCAGCACTGGGGCCAG
ATGGTAAGCCCTCCCGTATCGTAGTTATCTACACGACGGGGAGTCAGGCAACTATGGATGAACGAAATAG
ACAGATCGCTGAGATAGGTGCCTCACTGATTAAGCATTGGTAACTGTCAGACCAAGTTTACTCATATATA
CTTTAGATTGATTTAAAACTTCATTTTTAATTTAAAAGGATCTAGGTGAAGATCCTTTTTGATAATCTCA
TGACCAAAATCCCTTAACGTGAGTTTTCGTTCCACTGAGCGTCAGACCCCGTAGAAAAGATCAAAGGATC
TTCTTGAGATCCTTTTTTTCTGCGCGTAATCTGCTGCTTGCAAACAAAAAAACCACCGCTACCAGCGGTG
GTTTGTTTGCCGGATCAAGAGCTACCAACTCTTTTTCCGAAGGTAACTGGCTTCAGCAGAGCGCAGATAC
CAAATACTGTTCTTCTAGTGTAGCCGTAGTTAGGCCACCACTTCAAGAACTCTGTAGCACCGCCTACATA
CCTCGCTCTGCTAATCCTGTTACCAGTGGCTGCTGCCAGTGGCGATAAGTCGTGTCTTACCGGGTTGGAC
TCAAGACGATAGTTACCGGATAAGGCGCAGCGGTCGGGCTGAACGGGGGGTTCGTGCACACAGCCCAGCT
TGGAGCGAACGACCTACACCGAACTGAGATACCTACAGCGTGAGCTATGAGAAAGCGCCACGCTTCCCGA
AGGGAGAAAGGCGGACAGGTATCCGGTAAGCGGCAGGGTCGGAACAGGAGAGCGCACGAGGGAGCTTCCA
GGGGGAAACGCCTGGTATCTTTATAGTCCTGTCGGGTTTCGCCACCTCTGACTTGAGCGTCGATTTTTGT
GATGCTCGTCAGGGGGGCGGAGCCTATGGAAAAACGCCAGCAACGCGGCCTTTTTACGGTTCCTGGCCTT
TTGCTGGCCTTTTGCTCACATGT
